>Addgene plasmid #244822 | pKMW281_dSpRY | addgene full sequence | sequence record 486583 | Addgene NGS Result
CATGTTTAGCGCGTGCGCCAATTCTGCAGACAAATGGCTCTAGAGGTACCCGTTACATAACTTACGGTAA
ATGGCCCGCCTGGCTGACCGCCCAACGACCCCCGCCCATTGACGTCAATAGTAACGCCAATAGGGACTTT
CCATTGACGTCAATGGGTGGAGTATTTACGGTAAACTGCCCACTTGGCAGTACATCAAGTGTATCATATG
CCAAGTACGCCCCCTATTGACGTCAATGACGGTAAATGGCCCGCCTGGCATTGTGCCCAGTACATGACCT
TATGGGACTTTCCTACTTGGCAGTACATCTACGTATTAGTCATCGCTATTACCATGGTCGAGGTGAGCCC
CACGTTCTGCTTCACTCTCCCCATCTCCCCCCCCTCCCCACCCCCAATTTTGTATTTATTTATTTTTTAA
TTATTTTGTGCAGCGATGGGGGCGGGGGGGGGGGGGGCGCGCGCCAGGCGGGGCGGGGCGGGGCGAGGGG
CGGGGCGGGGCGAGGCGGAGAGGTGCGGCGGCAGCCAATCAGAGCGGCGCGCTCCGAAAGTTTCCTTTTA
TGGCGAGGCGGCGGCGGCGGCGGCCCTATAAAAAGCGAAGCGCGCGGCGGGCGGGAGTCGCTGCGCGCTG
CCTTCGCCCCGTGCCCCGCTCCGCCGCCGCCTCGCGCCGCCCGCCCCGGCTCTGACTGACCGCGTTACTC
CCACAGGTGAGCGGGCGGGACGGCCCTTCTCCTCCGGGCTGTAATTAGCTGAGCAAGAGGTAAGGGTTTA
AGGGATGGTTGGTTGGTGGGGTATTAATGTTTAATTACCTGGAGCACCTGCCTGAAATCACTTTTTTTCA
GGTTGGACCGGTGCCACCATGGACTATAAGGACCACGACGGAGACTACAAGGATCATGATATTGATTACA
AAGACGATGACGATAAGATGGCCCCAAAGAAGAAGCGGAAGGTCGGTATCCACGGAGTCCCAGCAGCCGA
CAAGAAGTACAGCATCGGCCTGGCCATCGGCACCAACTCTGTGGGCTGGGCCGTGATCACCGACGAGTAC
AAGGTGCCCAGCAAGAAATTCAAGGTGCTGGGCAACACCGACCGGCACAGCATCAAGAAGAACCTGATCG
GAGCCCTGCTGTTCGACAGCGGCGAAACAGCCGAGAGAACCCGGCTGAAGAGAACCGCCAGAAGAAGATA
CACCAGACGGAAGAACCGGATCTGCTATCTGCAAGAGATCTTCAGCAACGAGATGGCCAAGGTGGACGAC
AGCTTCTTCCACAGACTGGAAGAGTCCTTCCTGGTGGAAGAGGATAAGAAGCACGAGCGGCACCCCATCT
TCGGCAACATCGTGGACGAGGTGGCCTACCACGAGAAGTACCCCACCATCTACCACCTGAGAAAGAAACT
GGTGGACAGCACCGACAAGGCCGACCTGCGGCTGATCTATCTGGCCCTGGCCCACATGATCAAGTTCCGG
GGCCACTTCCTGATCGAGGGCGACCTGAACCCCGACAACAGCGACGTGGACAAGCTGTTCATCCAGCTGG
TGCAGACCTACAACCAGCTGTTCGAGGAAAACCCCATCAACGCCAGCGGCGTGGACGCCAAGGCCATCCT
GTCTGCCAGACTGAGCAAGAGCAGACGGCTGGAAAATCTGATCGCCCAGCTGCCCGGCGAGAAGAAGAAT
GGCCTGTTCGGAAACCTGATTGCCCTGAGCCTGGGCCTGACCCCCAACTTCAAGAGCAACTTCGACCTGG
CCGAGGATGCCAAACTGCAGCTGAGCAAGGACACCTACGACGACGACCTGGACAACCTGCTGGCCCAGAT
CGGCGACCAGTACGCCGACCTGTTTCTGGCCGCCAAGAACCTGTCCGACGCCATCCTGCTGAGCGACATC
CTGAGAGTGAACACCGAGATCACCAAGGCCCCCCTGAGCGCCTCTATGATCAAGAGATACGACGAGCACC
ACCAGGACCTGACCCTGCTGAAAGCTCTCGTGCGGCAGCAGCTGCCTGAGAAGTACAAAGAGATTTTCTT
CGACCAGAGCAAGAACGGCTACGCCGGCTACATTGACGGCGGAGCCAGCCAGGAAGAGTTCTACAAGTTC
ATCAAGCCCATCCTGGAAAAGATGGACGGCACCGAGGAACTGCTCGTGAAGCTGAACAGAGAGGACCTGC
TGCGGAAGCAGCGGACCTTCGACAACGGCAGCATCCCCCACCAGATCCACCTGGGAGAGCTGCACGCCAT
TCTGCGGCGGCAGGAAGATTTTTACCCATTCCTGAAGGACAACCGGGAAAAGATCGAGAAGATCCTGACC
TTCCGCATCCCCTACTACGTGGGCCCTCTGGCCAGGGGAAACAGCAGATTCGCCTGGATGACCAGAAAGA
GCGAGGAAACCATCACCCCCTGGAACTTCGAGGAAGTGGTGGACAAGGGCGCTTCCGCCCAGAGCTTCAT
CGAGCGGATGACCAACTTCGATAAGAACCTGCCCAACGAGAAGGTGCTGCCCAAGCACAGCCTGCTGTAC
GAGTACTTCACCGTGTATAACGAGCTGACCAAAGTGAAATACGTGACCGAGGGAATGAGAAAGCCCGCCT
TCCTGAGCGGCGAGCAGAAAAAGGCCATCGTGGACCTGCTGTTCAAGACCAACCGGAAAGTGACCGTGAA
GCAGCTGAAAGAGGACTACTTCAAGAAAATCGAGTGCTTCGACTCCGTGGAAATCTCCGGCGTGGAAGAT
CGGTTCAACGCCTCCCTGGGCACATACCACGATCTGCTGAAAATTATCAAGGACAAGGACTTCCTGGACA
ATGAGGAAAACGAGGACATTCTGGAAGATATCGTGCTGACCCTGACACTGTTTGAGGACAGAGAGATGAT
CGAGGAACGGCTGAAAACCTATGCCCACCTGTTCGACGACAAAGTGATGAAGCAGCTGAAGCGGCGGAGA
TACACCGGCTGGGGCAGGCTGAGCCGGAAGCTGATCAACGGCATCCGGGACAAGCAGTCCGGCAAGACAA
TCCTGGATTTCCTGAAGTCCGACGGCTTCGCCAACAGAAACTTCATGCAGCTGATCCACGACGACAGCCT
GACCTTTAAAGAGGACATCCAGAAAGCCCAGGTGTCCGGCCAGGGCGATAGCCTGCACGAGCACATTGCC
AATCTGGCCGGCAGCCCCGCCATTAAGAAGGGCATCCTGCAGACAGTGAAGGTGGTGGACGAGCTCGTGA
AAGTGATGGGCCGGCACAAGCCCGAGAACATCGTGATCGAAATGGCCAGAGAGAACCAGACCACCCAGAA
GGGACAGAAGAACAGCCGCGAGAGAATGAAGCGGATCGAAGAGGGCATCAAAGAGCTGGGCAGCCAGATC
CTGAAAGAACACCCCGTGGAAAACACCCAGCTGCAGAACGAGAAGCTGTACCTGTACTACCTGCAGAATG
GGCGGGATATGTACGTGGACCAGGAACTGGACATCAACCGGCTGTCCGACTACGATGTGGACGCCATCGT
GCCTCAGAGCTTTCTGAAGGACGACTCCATCGACAACAAGGTGCTGACCAGAAGCGACAAGAACCGGGGC
AAGAGCGACAACGTGCCCTCCGAAGAGGTCGTGAAGAAGATGAAGAACTACTGGCGGCAGCTGCTGAACG
CCAAGCTGATTACCCAGAGAAAGTTCGACAATCTGACCAAGGCCGAGAGAGGCGGCCTGAGCGAACTGGA
TAAGGCCGGCTTCATCAAGAGACAGCTGGTGGAAACCCGGCAGATCACAAAGCACGTGGCACAGATCCTG
GACTCCCGGATGAACACTAAGTACGACGAGAATGACAAGCTGATCCGGGAAGTGAAAGTGATCACCCTGA
AGTCCAAGCTGGTGTCCGATTTCCGGAAGGATTTCCAGTTTTACAAAGTGCGCGAGATCAACAACTACCA
CCACGCCCACGACGCCTACCTGAACGCCGTCGTGGGAACCGCCCTGATCAAAAAGTACCCTAAGCTGGAA
AGCGAGTTCGTGTACGGCGACTACAAGGTGTACGACGTGCGGAAGATGATCGCCAAGAGCGAGCAGGAAA
TCGGCAAGGCTACCGCCAAGTACTTCTTCTACAGCAACATCATGAACTTTTTCAAGACCGAGATTACCCT
GGCCAACGGCGAGATCCGGAAGCGGCCTCTGATCGAGACAAACGGCGAAACCGGGGAGATCGTGTGGGAT
AAGGGCCGGGATTTTGCCACCGTGCGGAAAGTGCTGAGCATGCCCCAAGTGAATATCGTGAAAAAGACCG
AGGTGCAGACAGGCGGCTTCAGCAAAGAGTCTATCAGACCCAAGAGGAACAGCGATAAGCTGATCGCCAG
AAAGAAGGACTGGGACCCTAAGAAGTACGGCGGCTTCCTGTGGCCCACCGTGGCCTATTCTGTGCTGGTG
GTGGCCAAAGTGGAAAAGGGCAAGTCCAAGAAACTGAAGAGTGTGAAAGAGCTGCTGGGGATCACCATCA
TGGAAAGAAGCAGCTTCGAGAAGAATCCCATCGACTTTCTGGAAGCCAAGGGCTACAAAGAAGTGAAAAA
GGACCTGATCATCAAGCTGCCTAAGTACTCCCTGTTCGAGCTGGAAAACGGCCGGAAGAGAATGCTGGCC
TCTGCCAAGCAGCTGCAGAAGGGAAACGAACTGGCCCTGCCCTCCAAATATGTGAACTTCCTGTACCTGG
CCAGCCACTATGAGAAGCTGAAGGGCTCCCCCGAGGATAATGAGCAGAAACAGCTGTTTGTGGAACAGCA
CAAGCACTACCTGGACGAGATCATCGAGCAGATCAGCGAGTTCTCCAAGAGAGTGATCCTGGCCGACGCT
AATCTGGACAAAGTGCTGTCCGCCTACAACAAGCACCGGGATAAGCCCATCAGAGAGCAGGCCGAGAATA
TCATCCACCTGTTTACCCTGACCAGACTGGGAGCCCCTAGAGCCTTCAAGTACTTTGACACCACCATCGA
CCCCAAGCAGTACAGAAGCACCAAAGAGGTGCTGGACGCCACCCTGATCCACCAGAGCATCACCGGCCTG
TACGAGACACGGATCGACCTGTCTCAGCTGGGAGGCGACAAAAGGCCGGCGGCCACGAAAAAGGCCGGCC
AGGCAAAAAAGAAAAAGTAAGAATTCTAACTAGAGCTCGCTGATCAGCCTCGACTGTGCCTTCTAGTTGC
CAGCCATCTGTTGTTTGCCCCTCCCCCGTGCCTTCCTTGACCCTGGAAGGTGCCACTCCCACTGTCCTTT
CCTAATAAAATGAGGAAATTGCATCGCATTGTCTGAGTAGGTGTCATTCTATTCTGGGGGGTGGGGTGGG
GCAGGACAGCAAGGGGGAGGATTGGGAAGAGAATAGCAGGCATGCTGGGGAGCGGCCGCAGGAACCCCTA
GTGATGGAGTTGGCCACTCCCTCTCTGCGCGCTCGCTCGCTCACTGAGGCCGGGCGACCAAAGGTCGCCC
GACGCCCGGGCTTTGCCCGGGCGGCCTCAGTGAGCGAGCGAGCGCGCAGCTGCCTGCAGGGGCGCCTGAT
GCGGTATTTTCTCCTTACGCATCTGTGCGGTATTTCACACCGCATA
[95 nt withheld, positions 5577-5671]
T
[46 nt withheld, positions 5673-5718]
C
[141 nt withheld, positions 5720-5860]
CCTTTGACGTTGGAGTCCACGTTCTTT
[37 nt withheld, positions 5888-5924]
ACTCTATCTCGGGCTATTCTTTTGATTTATAAGGGATTTTGCCGATTTCGGTCTATTGGTTAAAAAATGA
GCTGATTTAACAAAAATTTAACGCGAATTTTAACAAAATATTAACGTTTACAATTTTATGGTGCACTCTC
AGTACAATCTGCTCTGATGCCGCATAGTTAAGCCAGCCCCGACACCCGCCAACACCCGCTGACGCGCCCT
GACGGGCTTGTCTGCTCCCGGCATCCGCTTACAGACAAGCTGTGACCGTCTCCGGGAGCTGCATGTGTCA
GAGGTTTTCACCGTCATCACCGAAACGCGCGAGACGAAAGGGCCTCGTGATACGCCTATTTTTATAGGTT
AATGTCATGATAATAATGGTTTCTTAGACGTCAGGTGGCACTTTTCGGGGAAATGTGCGCGGAACCCCTA
TTTGTTTATTTTTCTAAATACATTCAAATATGTATCCGCTCATGAGACAATAACCCTGATAAATGCTTCA
ATAATATTGAAAAAGGAAGAGTATGAGTATTCAACATTTCCGTGTCGCCCTTATTCCCTTTTTTGCGGCA
TTTTGCCTTCCTGTTTTTGCTCACCCAGAAACGCTGGTGAAAGTAAAAGATGCTGAAGATCAGTTGGGTG
CACGAGTGGGTTACATCGAACTGGATCTCAACAGCGGTAAGATCCTTGAGAGTTTTCGCCCCGAAGAACG
TTTTCCAATGATGAGCACTTTTAAAGTTCTGCTATGTGGCGCGGTATTATCCCGTATTGACGCCGGGCAA
GAGCAACTCGGTCGCCGCATACACTATTCTCAGAATGACTTGGTTGAGTACTCACCAGTCACAGAAAAGC
ATCTTACGGATGGCATGACAGTAAGAGAATTATGCAGTGCTGCCATAACCATGAGTGATAACACTGCGGC
CAACTTACTTCTGACAACGATCGGAGGACCGAAGGAGCTAACCGCTTTTTTGCACAACATGGGGGATCAT
GTAACTCGCCTTGATCGTTGGGAACCGGAGCTGAATGAAGCCATACCAAACGACGAGCGTGACACCACGA
TGCCTGTAGCAATGGCAACAACGTTGCGCAAACTATTAACTGGCGAACTACTTACTCTAGCTTCCCGGCA
ACAATTAATAGACTGGATGGAGGCGGATAAAGTTGCAGGACCACTTCTGCGCTCGGCCCTTCCGGCTGGC
TGGTTTATTGCTGATAAATCTGGAGCCGGTGAGCGTGGAAGCCGCGGTATCATTGCAGCACTGGGGCCAG
ATGGTAAGCCCTCCCGTATCGTAGTTATCTACACGACGGGGAGTCAGGCAACTATGGATGAACGAAATAG
ACAGATCGCTGAGATAGGTGCCTCACTGATTAAGCATTGGTAACTGTCAGACCAAGTTTACTCATATATA
CTTTAGATTGATTTAAAACTTCATTTTTAATTTAAAAGGATCTAGGTGAAGATCCTTTTTGATAATCTCA
TGACCAAAATCCATTAACGTGAGTTTTCGTTCCACTGAGCGTCAGACCCCGTAGAAAAGATCAAAGGATC
TTCTTGAGATCCTTTTTTTCTGCGCGTAATCTGCTGCTTGCAAACAAAAAAACCACCGCTACCAGCGGTG
GTTTGTTTGCCGGATCAAGAGCTACCAACTCTTTTTCCGAAGGTAACTGGCTTCAGCAGAGCGCAGATAC
CAAATACTGTTCTTCTAGTGTAGCCGTAGTTAGGCCACCACTTCAAGAACTCTGTAGCACCGCCTACATA
CCTCGCTCTGCTAATCCTGTTACCAGTGGCTGCTGCCAGTGGCGATAAGTCGTGTCTTACCGGGTTGGAC
TCAAGACGATAGTTACCGGATAAGGCGCAGCGGTCGGGCTGAACGGGGGGTTCGTGCACACAGCCCAGCT
TGGAGCGAACGACCTACACCGAACTGAGATACCTACAGCGTGAGCTATGAGAAAGCGCCACGCTTCCCGA
AGGGAGAAAGGCGGACAGGTATCCGGTAAGCGGCAGGGTCGGAACAGGAGAGCGCACGAGGGAGCTTCCA
GGGGGAAACGCCTGGTATCTTTATAGTCCTGTCGGGTTTCGCCACCTCTGACTTGAGCGTCGATTTTTGT
GATGCTCGTCAGGGGGGCGGAGCCTATGGAAAAACGCCAGCAACGCGGCCTTTTTACGGTTCCTGGCCTT
TTGCTGGCCTTTTGCTCA
Features (pLannotate 1.2.2; 14 found; start..end, strand, type, name):
     51..336     +  enhancer       CMV enhancer: human cytomegalovirus immediate early enhancer; contains an 18-bp deletion relative to the standard CMV enhancer
    338..613     +  promoter       chicken β-actin promoter: No description available
    614..841     +  intron         hybrid intron: hybrid between chicken β-actin (CBA) and minute virus of mice (MMV) introns (Gray et al., 2011)
    979..5079    +  CDS            Cas9: Cas9 (Csn1) endonuclease from the Streptococcus pyogenes Type II CRISPR/Cas system generates RNA-guided double strand breaks in DNA
   5080..5127    +  CDS            nucleoplasmin NLS: bipartite nuclear localization signal from nucleoplasmin
   5164..5275    +  polyA_signal   bGH poly(A) signal: bovine growth hormone polyadenylation signal
   5380..5520    +  repeat_region  AAV2 ITR: inverted terminal repeat of adeno-associated virus serotype 2 inverted
   5525..5576    -  misc_feature   bom (fragment): basis of mobility region from pBR322
   5595..6050    +  rep_origin     f1 ori (sequence partly withheld): f1 bacteriophage origin of replication; arrow indicates direction of (+) strand synthesis
   6051..6100    -  misc_feature   bom (fragment): basis of mobility region from pBR322
   6202..6237    -  CDS            rop (fragment): Rop protein, which maintains plasmids at low copy number; rop
   6332..6436    +  promoter       AmpR promoter: bla
   6437..7297    +  CDS            AmpR: β-lactamase; bla; confers resistance to ampicillin, carbenicillin, and related antibiotics
   7468..8056    +  rep_origin     ori: high-copy-number ColE1/pMB1/pBR322/pUC origin of replication
