[The description below was written by a language model from this plasmid's Addgene catalogue record and pLannotate feature annotations shown in this document.]
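Description:
pKMW281_dSpRY is a mammalian expression plasmid of about 8.1 kb, built on the PX458 CRISPR backbone, that produces a catalytically inactive form of the SpRY variant of Streptococcus pyogenes Cas9. It is propagated in E. coli as a high-copy plasmid through a ColE1/pUC-type origin and selected with ampicillin via the β-lactamase gene and its own promoter. An f1 phage origin and short pBR322-derived bom and rop fragments are also present as backbone remnants, as is a single AAV2 inverted terminal repeat downstream of the expression cassette. With only one ITR annotated, nothing in the record suggests the plasmid is meant for AAV packaging.

The payload is a single Pol II cassette. A CAG-type promoter, annotated as a CMV enhancer, the chicken β-actin promoter and a hybrid intron, drives the Cas9 open reading frame, which ends in a bipartite nucleoplasmin NLS and is followed by the bovine growth hormone polyadenylation signal. The catalogue entry also lists an N-terminal 3xFLAG tag and SV40 NLS. These are not called out separately in the feature table but would fit in the unannotated stretch between the intron and the Cas9 coding sequence. The D10A and H840A substitutions inactivate the RuvC and HNH nuclease domains, and the remaining eleven recorded substitutions make up the SpRY set that relaxes PAM recognition to a near-PAMless state. The resulting protein binds DNA under RNA guidance without cutting it.

Unlike what is usually associated with PX458, the annotation shows no U6 guide RNA cassette and no 2A-GFP reporter, so a guide RNA would apparently need to be supplied separately. The associated publication studies target capture kinetics in Cas9 genome editing.
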