Addgene plasmid #244822: pKMW281_dSpRY
Purpose: Mammalian expression of catalytically inactive SpRY Cas9 (dSpRY)
Depositing lab: Jennifer Doudna. Depositing organization: University of California, Berkeley. Publication: Rapid two-step target capture ensures efficient CRISPR-Cas9-guided genome editing. Shi H, Al-Sayyad N, Wasko KM, Trinidad MI, Doherty EE, Vohra K, Boger RS, Colognori D, Cofsky JC, Skopintsev P, Bryant Z, Doudna JA. Mol Cell. 2025 May 1;85(9):1730-1742.e9. doi: 10.1016/j.molcel.2025.03.024. Epub 2025 Apr 23. PubMed 40273916.
Backbone
  Vector backbone: PX458
  Vector type: Mammalian Expression, CRISPR
Growth in bacteria
  Bacterial resistance: Ampicillin, 100 μg/mL
  Growth temperature: 37°C
  Growth strain: NEB Stable
  Copy number: High Copy
Gene/Insert
  Gene/Insert name: dSpRY Cas9
  Species: Streptococcus pyogenes
  Mutation: D10A/A61R/H840A/L1111R/D1135L/S1136W/G1218K/E1219Q/N1317R/A1322R/R1333P/R1335Q/T1337R
  Promoter: CAG
  Tag / fusion protein: 3xFLAG-SV40 NLS (N terminal on insert); Nucleoplasmin NLS (C terminal on insert)
  Cloning method: Gibson Cloning
Terms and licenses: Academic/Nonprofit Terms; Industry Terms: Not Available to Industry
How to cite: pKMW281_dSpRY was a gift from Jennifer Doudna (Addgene plasmid # 244822 ; http://n2t.net/addgene:244822 ; RRID:Addgene_244822)
